>Addgene plasmid #217587 | DVC_p15A_AE | addgene full sequence | sequence record 468600 | Addgene NGS Result
CCGCCCTGCCACTCATCGCAGTACTGTTGTAATTCATTAAGCATTCTGCCGACATGGAAGCCATCACAAA
CGGCATGATGAACCTGAATCGCCAGCGGCATCAGCACCTTGTCGCCTTGCGTATAATATTTGCCCATGGT
GAAAACGGGGGCGAAGAAGTTGTCCATATTGGCCACGTTTAAATCAAAACTGGTGAAACTCACCCAGGGA
TTGGCTGATACGAAAAACATATTCTCAATAAACCCTTTAGGGAAATAGGCCAGGTTTTCACCGTAACACG
CCACATCTTGCGAATATATGTGTAGAAACTGCCGGAAATCGTCGTGGTATTCACTCCAGAGCGATGAAAA
CGTTTCAGTTTGCTCATGGAAAACGGTGTAACAAGGGTGAACACTATCCCATATCACCAGCTCACCGTCT
TTCATTGCCATACGTAATTCCGGATGAGCATTCATCAGGCGGGCAAGAATGTGAATAAAGGCCGGATAAA
ACTTGTGCTTATTTTTCTTTACGGTCTTTAAAAAGGCCGTAATATCCAGCTGAACGGTCTGGTTATAGGT
ACATTGAGCAACTGACTGAAATGCCTCAAAATGTTCTTTACGATGCCATTGGGATATATCAACGGTGGTA
TATCCAGTGATTTTTTTCTCCATTTTAGCTTCCTTAGCTCCTGAAAATCTCGACAACTCAAAAAATACGC
CCGGTAGTGATCTTATTTCATTATGGTGAAAGTTGGAACCTCTTACGTGCCGATCATGCCACCTGACGTC
TAAGAAACCATTATTATCATGACATTAACCTATAAAAATAGGCGTATCACGAGGCAGAATTTCAGATAAA
AAAAATCCTTAGCTTTCGCTAAGGATGATTTCTGGAATTCGCGGCCGCTTCTAGAGACTAGTGTGGAAGA
CATGGAGAGAGACCTGCACCATATGCGGTGTGAAATACCGCACAGATGCGTAAGGAGAAAATACCGCATC
AGGCGCCATTCGCCATTCAGGCTGCGCAACTGTTGGGAAGGGCGATCGGTGCGGGCCTCTTCGCTATTAC
GCCAGCTGGCGAAAGGGGGATGTGCTGCAAGGCGATTAAGTTGGGTAACGCCAGGGTTTTCCCAGTCACG
ACGTTGTAAAACGACGGCCAGTGAATTCGAGCTCGGTACCCGGGGATCCTCTAGAGTCGACCTGCAGGCA
TGCAAGCTTGGCGTAATCATGGTCATAGCTGTTTCCTGTGTGAAATTGTTATCCGCTCACAATTCCACAC
AACATACGAGCCGGAAGCATAAAGTGTAAAGCCTGGGGTGCCTAATGAGTGAGCTAACTCACATTAATTG
CGTTGCGCTCACTGCCCGCTTTCCAGTCGGGAAACCTGTCGTGCCAGCTGCATTAATGAATCGGCCAACG
CGCGGGGGTCTCTGCTTATGTCTTCTGGATCGGTTGTCGAGTAAGGATCTCCAGGCATCAAATAAAACGA
AAGGCTCAGTCGAAAGACTGGGCCTTTCGTTTTATCTGTTGTTTGTCGGTGAACGCTCTCTACTAGAGTC
ACACTGGCTCACCTTCGGGTGGGCCTTTCTGCGTTTATAGGATCCTAACTCGAGCCTAGGGATATATTCC
GCTTCCTCGCTCACTGACTCGCTACGCTCGGTCGTTCGACTGCGGCGAGCGGAAATGGCTTACGAACGGG
GCGGAGATTTCCTGGAAGATGCCAGGAAGATACTTAACAGGGAAGTGAGAGGGCCGCGGCAAAGCCGTTT
TTCCATAGGCTCCGCCCCCCTGACAAGCATCACGAAATCTGACGCTCAAATCAGTGGTGGCGAAACCCGA
CAGGACTATAAAGATACCAGGCGTTTCCCCCTGGCGGCTCCCTCGTGCGCTCTCCTGTTCCTGCCTTTCG
GTTTACCGGTGTCATTCCGCTGTTATGGCCGCGTTTGTCTCATTCCACGCCTGACACTCAGTTCCGGGTA
GGCAGTTCGCTCCAAGCTGGACTGTATGCACGAACCCCCCGTTCAGTCCGACCGCTGCGCCTTATCCGGT
AACTATCGTCTTGAGTCCAACCCGGAAAGACATGCAAAAGCACCACTGGCAGCAGCCACTGGTAATTGAT
TTAGAGGAGTTAGTCTTGAAGTCATGCGCCGGTTAAGGCTAAACTGAAAGGACAAGTTTTGGTGACTGCG
CTCCTCCAAGCCAGTTACCTCGGTTCAAAGAGTTGGTAGCTCAGAGAACCTTCGAAAAACCGCCCTGCAA
GGCGGTTTTTTCGTTTTCAGAGCAAGAGATTACGCGCAGACCAAAACGATCTCAAGAAGATCATCTTATT
AATCAGATAAAATATTTCTAGATTTCAGTGCAATTTATCTCTTCAAATGTAGCACCTGAAGTCAGCCCCA
TACGATATAAGTTGTTACTAGTGCTTGGATTCTCACCAATAAAAAACGCCCGGCGGCAACCGAGCGTTCT
GAACAAATCCAGATGGAGTTCTGAGGTCATTACTGGATCTATCAACAGGAGTCCAAGCGAGCTCTCGAAC
CCCAGAGTCCCGCGATTACGCC
Features (pLannotate 1.2.2; 16 found; start..end, strand, type, name):
    654..756     -  promoter       cat promoter: promoter of the E. coli cat gene encoding chloramphenicol acetyltransferase
    829..872     -  terminator     bacterial terminator: putative bacterial transcription terminator
    875..896     +  misc_feature   BioBrick prefix: BioBrick prefix for parts that do not start with "ATG"
    925..983     +  misc_feature   bom (fragment): basis of mobility region from pBR322
    989..1146    -  CDS            lacZα (fragment): LacZα fragment of β-galactosidase; lacZ fragment
   1143..1199    +  misc_feature   MCS: pUC18/19 multiple cloning site
   1236..1252    -  protein_bind   lac operator: The lac repressor binds to the lac operator to inhibit transcription in E. coli. This inhibition can be relieved by adding lactose or isopropyl-β-D-thiogalactopyranoside (IPTG). lac repressor encoded by lacI
   1260..1290    -  promoter       lac promoter: promoter for the E. coli lac operon
   1305..1326    -  protein_bind   CAP binding site: CAP binding activates transcription in the presence of cAMP. E. coli catabolite activator protein
   1339..1407    -  CDS            lacI (fragment): lac repressor; lacI; The lac repressor binds to the lac operator to inhibit transcription in E. coli. This inhibition can be relieved by adding lactose or isopropyl-β-D-thiogalactopyranoside (IPTG).
   1459..1530    +  terminator     rrnB T1 terminator: transcription terminator T1 from the E. coli rrnB gene
   1546..1573    +  terminator     T7Te terminator: phage T7 early transcription terminator
   1607..1662    -  rep_origin     RSF ori (fragment): Plasmids containing the RSF 1030 origin of replication can be propagated in E. coli cells that contain additional plasmids with compatible origins.
   1750..2295    -  rep_origin     p15A ori: Plasmids containing the medium-copy-number p15A origin of replication can be propagated in E. coli cells that contain a second plasmid with the ColE1 origin.
   2409..2503    -  terminator     lambda t0 terminator: transcription terminator from phage lambda
   2536..653     -  CDS            CmR (across the origin): chloramphenicol acetyltransferase; cat; confers resistance to chloramphenicol
