[The description below was written by a language model from this plasmid's Addgene catalogue record and pLannotate feature annotations shown in this document.]
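Description:
DVC_p15A_AE is a small (about 2.5 kb) empty destination vector for CIDAR MoClo modular cloning in E. coli, classed as a synthetic biology backbone. It replicates from the p15A origin, which the catalogue entry lists as low copy and which is compatible with ColE1-type plasmids, so it can coexist with a second vector in the same cell. Selection is by chloramphenicol, provided by a chloramphenicol acetyltransferase gene driven by its native cat promoter and followed by the lambda t0 terminator. The short matches annotated as RSF ori, bom and lacI are only fragments and are probably sequence-similarity hits rather than functional elements.

There is no insert. In its place, the cloning region carries a lacZα fragment with a pUC-type multiple cloning site, expressed from the lac promoter with its operator and CAP binding site. In MoClo destination vectors a cassette of this kind generally serves as a dropout marker: it is displaced when parts are assembled by Golden Gate cloning, allowing blue/white screening for correct clones. The record does not annotate the Type IIS sites or the fusion overhangs themselves, but the catalogue entry states that the vector carries the A and E CIDAR overhangs, which accept a level 1 construct, that is, a full transcription unit built from basic parts. The cloning site is insulated by a bacterial terminator on one side and the rrnB T1 and T7Te terminators on the other, limiting read-through between the assembled cassette and the backbone, and a BioBrick prefix remnant sits beside it. The vector belongs to a set of MoClo-compatible backbones built for modular protein expression in E. coli.
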