Addgene plasmid #217587: DVC_p15A_AE
Purpose: (Empty Backbone) Destination vector with chloramphenicol resistance and p15A origin of replication. Carries A-E CIDAR MoClo overhangs for level 1 construct cloning.
Depositing lab: Wei Huang. Depositing organization: University of Oxford. Publication: Construction and Characterization of MoClo-Compatible Vectors for Modular Protein Expression in E. coli. Nielsen JR, Lewis MJ, Huang WE. ACS Synth Biol. 2025 Jan 12. doi: 10.1021/acssynbio.4c00564. PubMed 39801078.
Backbone
  Vector backbone: DVC
  Vector type: Synthetic Biology
Growth in bacteria
  Bacterial resistance: Chloramphenicol, 25 μg/mL
  Growth temperature: 37°C
  Growth strain: DH5alpha
  Copy number: Low Copy
Gene/Insert
  Gene/Insert name: None
  Mutation: None
Terms and licenses: Academic/Nonprofit Terms; Industry Terms: Not Available to Industry
How to cite: DVC_p15A_AE was a gift from Wei Huang (Addgene plasmid # 217587 ; http://n2t.net/addgene:217587 ; RRID:Addgene_217587)
